Addgene plasmid #105370: pJOG010
Purpose: Synthetic biology
Depositing lab: Johannes Stuttmann. Depositing organization: Martin-Luther-Universitaet Halle-Wittenberg. Publication: Peripheral infrastructure vectors and an extended set of plant parts for the Modular Cloning system. Gantner J, Ordon J, Ilse T, Kretschmer C, Gruetzner R, Lofke C, Dagdas Y, Burstenbinder K, Marillonnet S, Stuttmann J. PLoS One. 2018 May 30;13(5):e0197185. doi: 10.1371/journal.pone.0197185. eCollection 2018. PubMed 29847550.
Backbone
  Vector backbone: pICH41295 (Engler et al., 2014)
  Vector type: Synthetic Biology
Growth in bacteria
  Bacterial resistance: Spectinomycin, 50 μg/mL
  Growth temperature: 37°C
  Growth strain: DH5alpha
  Copy number: High Copy
Gene/Insert
  Gene/Insert name: promotor PR1 (At2g14610; 1200bp)
  Species: A. thaliana (mustard weed)
  Mutation: BsaI/ BpiI restriction sites removed
  Cloning method: Restriction Enzyme; 5′ cloning site BpiI (destroyed during cloning); 3′ cloning site BpiI (destroyed during cloning)
  Sequencing primers: 5′ CTTTGAGTGAGCTGATACCG; 3′ GGGTTCCGCGCACATTTC
Terms and licenses: Academic/Nonprofit Terms; Industry Terms: Not Available to Industry
How to cite: pJOG010 was a gift from Johannes Stuttmann (Addgene plasmid # 105370 ; http://n2t.net/addgene:105370 ; RRID:Addgene_105370)
