[The description below was written by a language model from this plasmid's Addgene catalogue record and pLannotate feature annotations shown in this document.]
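Description:
pJOG010 is a small (about 3.4 kb) Modular Cloning (MoClo) level 0 part plasmid built on the pICH41295 backbone, carrying a plant promoter module for Golden Gate assembly. It is maintained in E. coli at high copy number through a ColE1/pUC-type origin and is selected with spectinomycin. Resistance comes from the aadA aminoglycoside adenylyltransferase gene, which is annotated downstream of a bla-type promoter. The short integrase and gentamicin acetyltransferase fragments flagged next to aadA are most likely remnants of the integron context from which the resistance cassette originated, rather than functional genes.

The insert is a roughly 1200 bp promoter fragment of the Arabidopsis thaliana PR1 gene (At2g14610), a pathogenesis-related gene widely used as a marker of salicylic acid-dependent defence responses. Internal BsaI and BpiI recognition sites were removed so that the part is compatible with type IIS assembly. The fragment was inserted through BpiI sites that were destroyed in the process, and in the MoClo system such level 0 modules are normally released with BsaI to build transcription units. The automated feature table does not annotate the promoter itself. The region after the origin contains only very short hits to lacI and a yeast URA3 promoter, which are probably backbone remnants or chance matches within the plant sequence rather than real functional elements.

The plasmid has no plant selection marker, coding sequence or terminator of its own. It serves purely as a donor part, allowing the PR1 promoter to be combined with coding sequences, tags or reporters and terminators in plant expression constructs, for example for defence-inducible expression or promoter-reporter studies.
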