Features (pLannotate 1.2.2; 7 found; start..end, strand, type, name):
    110..214     +  promoter       AmpR promoter: bla
    205..285     -  CDS            int (fragment): INT2_ECOLX - Protein inferred from homology: Swiss-Prot protein existence level 3. Putative integrase believed to be involved in the insertion of antibiotic resistance genes into plasmids and transposons. From Escherichia coli.
    373..429     +  CDS            GmR (fragment): gentamycin acetyltransferase; aacC1; confers resistance to gentamycin
    436..1224    +  CDS            aadA: S3AD_ECOLX - Experimental evidence at protein level: Swiss-Prot protein existence level 1. Mediates bacterial resistance to the antibiotics streptomycin and spectinomycin. From Escherichia coli.
   1398..1986    +  rep_origin     ori: high-copy-number ColE1/pMB1/pBR322/pUC origin of replication
   2169..2218    +  CDS            lacI (fragment): lac repressor; lacI; The lac repressor binds to the lac operator to inhibit transcription in E. coli. This inhibition can be relieved by adding lactose or isopropyl-β-D-thiogalactopyranoside (IPTG).
   2660..2680    +  promoter       URA3 promoter (fragment): S. cerevisiae URA3
>Addgene plasmid #105370 | pJOG010 | addgene full sequence | sequence record 206421 | Addgene NGS Result
GTGGCTCTTCAGTGGACGAAAGGGCCTCGTGATACGCCTATTTTTATAGGTTAATGTCATGATAATAATG
GTTTCTTAGACGTCAGGTGGCACTTTTCGGGGAAATGTGCGCGGAACCCCTATTTGTTTATTTTTCTAAA
TACATTCAAATATGTATCCGCTCATGAGACAATAACCCTGATAAATGCTTCAATAATATTGAAAAAGGAA
GAGTATGCGCTCACGCAACTGGTCCAGAACCTTGACCGAACGCAGCGGTGGTAACGGCGCAGTGGCGGTT
TTCATGGCTTGTTATGACTGTTTTTTTTTGGGGTACAGTCTATGCCTCGGGCATCCAAGCAGCAAGCGCG
TTACGCCGTGGGTCGATGTTTGATGTTATGGAGCAGCAACGATGTTACGCAGCAGGGCAGTCGCCCTAAA
ACAAAGTTAAACATCATGAGGGAAGCGGTGATCGCCGAAGTATCGACTCAACTATCAGAGGTAGTTGGCG
TCATCGAGCGCCATCTCGAACCGACGTTGCTGGCCGTACATTTGTACGGCTCCGCAGTGGATGGCGGCCT
GAAGCCACACAGCGATATTGATTTGCTGGTTACGGTGACCGTAAGGCTTGATGAAACAACGCGGCGAGCT
TTGATCAACGACCTTTTGGAAACTTCGGCTTCCCCTGGAGAGAGCGAGATTCTCCGCGCTGTAGAAGTCA
CCATTGTTGTGCACGACGACATCATTCCGTGGCGTTATCCAGCTAAGCGCGAACTGCAATTTGGAGAATG
GCAGCGCAATGACATTCTTGCAGGTATCTTCGAGCCAGCCACGATCGACATTGATCTGGCTATCTTGCTG
ACAAAAGCAAGAGAACATAGCGTTGCCTTGGTAGGTCCAGCGGCGGAGGAACTCTTTGATCCGGTTCCTG
AACAGGATCTATTTGAGGCGCTAAATGAAACCTTAACGCTATGGAACTCGCCGCCCGACTGGGCTGGCGA
TGAGCGAAATGTAGTGCTTACGTTGTCCCGCATTTGGTACAGCGCAGTAACCGGCAAAATCGCGCCGAAG
GATGTCGCTGCCGACTGGGCAATGGAGCGCCTGCCGGCCCAGTATCAGCCCGTCATACTTGAAGCTAGAC
AGGCTTATCTTGGACAAGAAGAAGATCGCTTGGCCTCGCGCGCAGATCAGTTGGAAGAATTTGTCCATTA
CGTAAAAGGCGAGATCACCAAGGTAGTCGGCAAATAACTGTCAGACCAAGTTTACTCATATATACTTTAG
ATTGATTTAAAACTTCATTTTTAATTTAAAAGGATCTAGGTGAAGATCCTTTTTGATAATCTCATGACCA
AAATCCCTTAACGTGAGTTTTCGTTCCACTGAGCGTCAGACCCCGTAGAAAAGATCAAAGGATCTTCTTG
AGATCCTTTTTTTCTGCGCGTAATCTGCTGCTTGCAAACAAAAAAACCACCGCTACCAGCGGTGGTTTGT
TTGCCGGATCAAGAGCTACCAACTCTTTTTCCGAAGGTAACTGGCTTCAGCAGAGCGCAGATACCAAATA
CTGTTCTTCTAGTGTAGCCGTAGTTAGGCCACCACTTCAAGAACTCTGTAGCACCGCCTACATACCTCGC
TCTGCTAATCCTGTTACCAGTGGCTGCTGCCAGTGGCGATAAGTCGTGTCTTACCGGGTTGGACTCAAGA
CGATAGTTACCGGATAAGGCGCAGCGGTCGGGCTGAACGGGGGGTTCGTGCACACAGCCCAGCTTGGAGC
GAACGACCTACACCGAACTGAGATACCTACAGCGTGAGCTATGAGAAAGCGCCACGCTTCCCGAAGGGAG
AAAGGCGGACAGGTATCCGGTAAGCGGCAGGGTCGGAACAGGAGAGCGCACGAGGGAGCTTCCAGGGGGA
AACGCCTGGTATCTTTATAGTCCTGTCGGGTTTCGCCACCTCTGACTTGAGCGTCGATTTTTGTGATGCT
CGTCAGGGGGGCGGAGCCTATGGAAAAACGCCAGCAACGCGGCCTTTTTACGGTTCCTGGCCTTTTGCTG
GCCTTTTGCTCACATGTTCTTTCCTGCGTTATCCCCTGATTCTGTGGATAACCGTATTACCGCCTTTGAG
TGAGCTGATACCGCTCGCCGCAGCCGAACGACCGAGCGCAGCGAGTCAGTGAGCGAGGAAGCGGAAGAGC
GCCCAATACGCAAACCGCCTCTCCCCGCGCGTTGGCCGATTCATTAATCACTCTGTGGTCTCAGGAGTTC
ATGCTAAACTATTTCTCGTAACTATTAACCAATAGTAATTCATCAAATTTTAAAATTCTCAATTAATTGA
TTCTTGAAATTCATAACCTTTTAATATTGATTGATAAAAATATACATAAACTCAATCTTTTTAATACAAA
AAAACTTTAAAAAATCAATTTTTCTGATTCGGAGGGAGTATATGTTATTGCTTAGAATCACAGATTCATA
TCAGGATTGGAAAATTTTAAAGCCAGTGCATATCAGTAGTCAAAATTGGTAAATGATATACGAAGGCGGT
ACAAAATTAGGTATACTGAAGATAGAAGAACACAAAAGTAGATCGGTCACCTAGAGTTTTTCAATTTAAA
CTGCGTATTAGTGTTTGGAAAAAAAAAACAAAGTGCATACAATGTCAATCGGTGATCTTTTTTTTTTTTT
TTTTTTTTTTTTTTCTTTTTGGATAAATCTCAATGGGTGATCTATTGACTGTTTCTCTACGTCACTATTT
TACTTACGTCATAGATGTGGCGGCATATATTCCTCAGGACTTTTCAGCCATAGGCAAGAGTGATAGAGAT
ACTCATATGCATGAAACACTAAGAAACAAATAATTCTTGACTTTTTTTCTTTTATTTGAAAATTGACTGT
AGATATAAACTTTTATTTTTTCTGACTGTAAATATAATCTTAATTGCCAAACTGTCCGATACGATTTTTC
TGTATTATTTACAGGAAGATATCTTCAAAACATTTTGAATGAAGTAATATATGAAATTCAAATTTGAATA
GATGACTTAAATTAGAATCATGAAGAAAAAAAAAACACAAAACAACTGAATGACATGAAACAACTATATA
CAATGTTTCTTAATAAACTTCATTTAGGGTATACTTACATATATACTAAAAAAATATATCAACAATGGCA
AAGCTACCGATACGAAACAATATTAGGAAAAATGTGTGTAAGGACAAGATTGACAAAAAAATAGTTACGA
AAACAACTTCTATTCATTTGGACAATTGCAATGAATATTACTAAAATACTCACACATGGACCATGTATTT
ACAAAAACGTGAGATCTATAGTTAACAAAAAAAAAAAGAAAAAAATAGTTTTCAAATCTCTATATAAGCG
ATGTTTACGAACCCCAAAATCATAACACAACAATAACCATTATCAACTTAGAAAAATGTGAGACCACGAA
